>Addgene plasmid #129811 | ORF18(R74A_K75A)-3xFLAG pCDNA4 | addgene full sequence | sequence record 257102 | Addgene NGS Result
GACGGATCGGGAGATCTCCCGATCCCCTATGGTGCACTCTCAGTACAATCTGCTCTGATGCCGCATAGTT
AAGCCAGTATCTGCTCCCTGCTTGTGTGTTGGAGGTCGCTGAGTAGTGCGCGAGCAAAATTTAAGCTACA
ACAAGGCAAGGCTTGACCGACAATTGCATGAAGAATCTGCTTAGGGTTAGGCGTTTTGCGCTGCTTCGCG
ATGTACGGGCCAGATATACGCGTTGACATTGATTATTGACTAGTTATTAATAGTAATCAATTACGGGGTC
ATTAGTTCATAGCCCATATATGGAGTTCCGCGTTACATAACTTACGGTAAATGGCCCGCCTGGCTGACCG
CCCAACGACCCCCGCCCATTGACGTCAATAATGACGTATGTTCCCATAGTAACGCCAATAGGGACTTTCC
ATTGACGTCAATGGGTGGAGTATTTACGGTAAACTGCCCACTTGGCAGTACATCAAGTGTATCATATGCC
AAGTACGCCCCCTATTGACGTCAATGACGGTAAATGGCCCGCCTGGCATTATGCCCAGTACATGACCTTA
TGGGACTTTCCTACTTGGCAGTACATCTACGTATTAGTCATCGCTATTACCATGGTGATGCGGTTTTGGC
AGTACATCAATGGGCGTGGATAGCGGTTTGACTCACGGGGATTTCCAAGTCTCCACCCCATTGACGTCAA
TGGGAGTTTGTTTTGGCACCAAAATCAACGGGACTTTCCAAAATGTCGTAACAACTCCGCCCCATTGACG
CAAATGGGCGGTAGGCGTGTACGGTGGGAGGTCTATATAAGCAGAGCTCTCCCTATCAGTGATAGAGATC
TCCCTATCAGTGATAGAGATCGTCGACGAGCTCGTTTAGTGAACCGTCAGATCGCCTGGAGACGCCATCC
ACGCTGTTTTGACCTCCATAGAAGACACCGGGACCGATCCAGCCTCCGGACTCTAGCGTTTAAACTTAAG
CTTGGTACCGAGCTCGGATCCACTAGTCCAGTGTGGTGGAATTCTGCAGATATGCTCGGAAAATACGTGT
GTGAGACCGAGCCGCTGAGCCCGGGGCTTAGGAGGCTCATGTGGCGCTTTTTGCAAAATAAGAATTTAAA
TACATTCCACGCCCAAGAGCTGCGTTTTATTCATTTGGTTCTCTGCAGGATGTACAATTTCGGTCTAAAT
GTGTACCTGTTAAGGGAGGCTACTGCCAATGCCGGGACCTACGACGAGGTGGTCCTGGGAGCCGCGGTTC
CTGCGGAGGTGTGGAAGCTCGTGTACGATGGGCTCGAGGAGATGGGCGTGTCAAGTGAGATGCTGCTGTG
TGAGGCATACCGGGACAGCCTCTGGATGCACTTGAACGATAAGGTGGGGCTCTTGAGGGGCCTGGCGAAT
TATCTGTTTCACCGGCTAGGGGTCACCCACGACGTTCGCATCGCCCCGGAAAACCTGGTGGACGGAAACT
TTTTGTTTAATCTGGGAAGTGTGCTCCCCTGCAGGCTGCTCCTTGCGGCGGGCTACTGCCTCGCCTTTTG
GGGCAGCGATGAACACGAACGCTGGGTGCGCTTCTTCGCCCAGAAGCTTTTCATTTGCTACCTGATAGTC
TCCGGGCGTCTTATGACACAGAGGTCTCTGCTAGTTTGGGCCAGCGAAACGGGCTATCCCGGTCCGGTGG
AGGCAGTCTGTCGCGACATCCGCTCCATGTACGGCATACGAACGTATGCGGTCTCGGGTTATCTTCCGGC
TCCGTCCGAAGCGCAGCTGGCCTACCTTGGTGCGTTTAACAACAACGCGGTTTCAGATCCAGCACAGTGG
CGGCCGCTCGAGGGAGGCGGTGGAGCCGACTACAAGGACCACGACGGCGACTACAAGGACCACGACATCG
ACTACAAGGACGACGACGACAAGGGGCCCGTTTAAACCCGCTGATCAGCCTCGACTGTGCCTTCTAGTTG
CCAGCCATCTGTTGTTTGCCCCTCCCCCGTGCCTTCCTTGACCCTGGAAGGTGCCACTCCCACTGTCCTT
TCCTAATAAAATGAGGAAATTGCATCGCATTGTCTGAGTAGGTGTCATTCTATTCTGGGGGGTGGGGTGG
GGCAGGACAGCAAGGGGGAGGATTGGGAAGACAATAGCAGGCATGCTGGGGATGCGGTGGGCTCTATGGC
TTCTGAGGCGGAAAGAACCAGCTGGGGCTCTAGGGGGTATCCCC
[124 nt withheld, positions 2215-2338]
C
[91 nt withheld, positions 2340-2430]
A
[49 nt withheld, positions 2432-2480]
CCTTTGACGTTGGAGTCCACGTTCTTT
[37 nt withheld, positions 2508-2544]
ACCCTATCTCGGTCTATTCTTTTGATTTATAAGGGATTTTGCCGATTTCGGCCTATTGGTTAAAAAATGA
GCTGATTTAACAAAAATTTAACGCGAATTAATTCTGTGGAATGTGTGTCAGTTAGGGTGTGGAAAGTCCC
CAGGCTCCCCAGCAGGCAGAAGTATGCAAAGCATGCATCTCAATTAGTCAGCAACCAGGTGTGGAAAGTC
CCCAGGCTCCCCAGCAGGCAGAAGTATGCAAAGCATGCATCTCAATTAGTCAGCAACCATAGTCCCGCCC
CTAACTCCGCCCATCCCGCCCCTAACTCCGCCCAGTTCCGCCCATTCTCCGCCCCATGGCTGACTAATTT
TTTTTATTTATGCAGAGGCCGAGGCCGCCTCTGCCTCTGAGCTATTCCAGAAGTAGTGAGGAGGCTTTTT
TGGAGGCCTAGGCTTTTGCAAAAAGCTCCCGGGAGCTTGTATATCCATTTTCGGATCTGATCAGCACGTG
TTGACAATTAATCATCGGCATAGTATATCGGCATAGTATAATACGACAAGGTGAGGAACTAAACCATGGC
CAAGTTGACCAGTGCCGTTCCGGTGCTCACCGCGCGCGACGTCGCCGGAGCGGTCGAGTTCTGGACCGAC
CGGCTCGGGTTCTCCCGGGACTTCGTGGAGGACGACTTCGCCGGTGTGGTCCGGGACGACGTGACCCTGT
TCATCAGCGCGGTCCAGGACCAGGTGGTGCCGGACAACACCCTGGCCTGGGTGTGGGTGCGCGGCCTGGA
CGAGCTGTACGCCGAGTGGTCGGAGGTCGTGTCCACGAACTTCCGGGACGCCTCCGGGCCGGCCATGACC
GAGATCGGCGAGCAGCCGTGGGGGCGGGAGTTCGCCCTGCGCGACCCGGCCGGCAACTGCGTGCACTTCG
TGGCCGAGGAGCAGGACTGACACGTGCTACGAGATTTCGATTCCACCGCCGCCTTCTATGAAAGGTTGGG
CTTCGGAATCGTTTTCCGGGACGCCGGCTGGATGATCCTCCAGCGCGGGGATCTCATGCTGGAGTTCTTC
GCCCACCCCAACTTGTTTATTGCAGCTTATAATGGTTACAAATAAAGCAATAGCATCACAAATTTCACAA
ATAAAGCATTTTTTTCACTGCATTCTAGTTGTGGTTTGTCCAAACTCATCAATGTATCTTATCATGTCTG
TATACCGTCGACCTCTAGCTAGAGCTTGGCGTAATCATGGTCATAGCTGTTTCCTGTGTGAAATTGTTAT
CCGCTCACAATTCCACACAACATACGAGCCGGAAGCATAAAGTGTAAAGCCTGGGGTGCCTAATGAGTGA
GCTAACTCACATTAATTGCGTTGCGCTCACTGCCCGCTTTCCAGTCGGGAAACCTGTCGTGCCAGCTGCA
TTAATGAATCGGCCAACGCGCGGGGAGAGGCGGTTTGCGTATTGGGCGCTCTTCCGCTTCCTCGCTCACT
GACTCGCTGCGCTCGGTCGTTCGGCTGCGGCGAGCGGTATCAGCTCACTCAAAGGCGGTAATACGGTTAT
CCACAGAATCAGGGGATAACGCAGGAAAGAACATGTGAGCAAAAGGCCAGCAAAAGGCCAGGAACCGTAA
AAAGGCCGCGTTGCTGGCGTTTTTCCATAGGCTCCGCCCCCCTGACGAGCATCACAAAAATCGACGCTCA
AGTCAGAGGTGGCGAAACCCGACAGGACTATAAAGATACCAGGCGTTTCCCCCTGGAAGCTCCCTCGTGC
GCTCTCCTGTTCCGACCCTGCCGCTTACCGGATACCTGTCCGCCTTTCTCCCTTCGGGAAGCGTGGCGCT
TTCTCATAGCTCACGCTGTAGGTATCTCAGTTCGGTGTAGGTCGTTCGCTCCAAGCTGGGCTGTGTGCAC
GAACCCCCCGTTCAGCCCGACCGCTGCGCCTTATCCGGTAACTATCGTCTTGAGTCCAACCCGGTAAGAC
ACGACTTATCGCCACTGGCAGCAGCCACTGGTAACAGGATTAGCAGAGCGAGGTATGTAGGCGGTGCTAC
AGAGTTCTTGAAGTGGTGGCCTAACTACGGCTACACTAGAAGAACAGTATTTGGTATCTGCGCTCTGCTG
AAGCCAGTTACCTTCGGAAAAAGAGTTGGTAGCTCTTGATCCGGCAAACAAACCACCGCTGGTAGCGGTG
GTTTTTTTGTTTGCAAGCAGCAGATTACGCGCAGAAAAAAAGGATCTCAAGAAGATCCTTTGATCTTTTC
TACGGGGTCTGACGCTCAGTGGAACGAAAACTCACGTTAAGGGATTTTGGTCATGAGATTATCAAAAAGG
ATCTTCACCTAGATCCTTTTAAATTAAAAATGAAGTTTTAAATCAATCTAAAGTATATATGAGTAAACTT
GGTCTGACAGTTACCAATGCTTAATCAGTGAGGCACCTATCTCAGCGATCTGTCTATTTCGTTCATCCAT
AGTTGCCTGACTCCCCGTCGTGTAGATAACTACGATACGGGAGGGCTTACCATCTGGCCCCAGTGCTGCA
ATGATACCGCGAGACCCACGCTCACCGGCTCCAGATTTATCAGCAATAAACCAGCCAGCCGGAAGGGCCG
AGCGCAGAAGTGGTCCTGCAACTTTATCCGCCTCCATCCAGTCTATTAATTGTTGCCGGGAAGCTAGAGT
AAGTAGTTCGCCAGTTAATAGTTTGCGCAACGTTGTTGCCATTGCTACAGGCATCGTGGTGTCACGCTCG
TCGTTTGGTATGGCTTCATTCAGCTCCGGTTCCCAACGATCAAGGCGAGTTACATGATCCCCCATGTTGT
GCAAAAAAGCGGTTAGCTCCTTCGGTCCTCCGATCGTTGTCAGAAGTAAGTTGGCCGCAGTGTTATCACT
CATGGTTATGGCAGCACTGCATAATTCTCTTACTGTCATGCCATCCGTAAGATGCTTTTCTGTGACTGGT
GAGTACTCAACCAAGTCATTCTGAGAATAGTGTATGCGGCGACCGAGTTGCTCTTGCCCGGCGTCAATAC
GGGATAATACCGCGCCACATAGCAGAACTTTAAAAGTGCTCATCATTGGAAAACGTTCTTCGGGGCGAAA
ACTCTCAAGGATCTTACCGCTGTTGAGATCCAGTTCGATGTAACCCACTCGTGCACCCAACTGATCTTCA
GCATCTTTTACTTTCACCAGCGTTTCTGGGTGAGCAAAAACAGGAAGGCAAAATGCCGCAAAAAAGGGAA
TAAGGGCGACACGGAAATGTTGAATACTCATACTCTTCCTTTTTCAATATTATTGAAGCATTTATCAGGG
TTATTGTCTCATGAGCGGATACATATTTGAATGTATTTAGAAAAATAAACAAATAGGGGTTCCGCGCACA
TTTCCCCGAAAAGTGCCACCTGACGTC
Features (pLannotate 1.2.2; 23 found; start..end, strand, type, name):
     28..80      -  misc_feature   bom (fragment): basis of mobility region from pBR322
    235..614     +  enhancer       CMV enhancer: human cytomegalovirus immediate early enhancer
    615..818     +  promoter       CMV promoter: human cytomegalovirus (CMV) immediate early promoter
    820..839     +  promoter       PLtetO-1 promoter (fragment): modified phage lambda PL promoter with tet operator sites (Lutz and Bujard, 1997)
    841..860     +  promoter       PLtetO-1 promoter (fragment): modified phage lambda PL promoter with tet operator sites (Lutz and Bujard, 1997)
    868..901     +  promoter       TRE3GV promoter (fragment): 3rd-generation Tet-responsive promoter that can be activated by binding of Tet-On® 3G, optimized for retroviral and lentiviral vectors
   1032..1802    +  CDS            ORF18: UL79_HHV8P - Protein inferred from homology: Swiss-Prot protein existence level 3. Plays a role in the expression of late transcripts bridging viral DNA replication and late gene expression during infection. From Human herpesvirus 8 type P (isolate GK18) (HHV-8) (Kaposi's sarcoma-associated herpesvirus).
   1893..1913    +  CDS            FLAG (fragment): FLAG® epitope tag, followed by an enterokinase cleavage site
   1945..2169    +  polyA_signal   bGH poly(A) signal: bovine growth hormone polyadenylation signal
   2173..2194    +  promoter       SV40 promoter (fragment): SV40 enhancer and early promoter
   2215..2643    +  rep_origin     f1 ori (sequence partly withheld): f1 bacteriophage origin of replication; arrow indicates direction of (+) strand synthesis
   2657..2986    +  promoter       SV40 promoter: SV40 enhancer and early promoter
   3034..3081    +  promoter       EM7 promoter: synthetic bacterial promoter&nbsp
   3100..3474    +  CDS            BleoR: antibiotic-binding protein; Sh ble from Streptoalloteichus hindustanus; confers resistance to bleomycin, phleomycin, and Zeocin™
   3484..3609    +  CDS            ble (fragment): BLE_KLEPN - Experimental evidence at protein level: Swiss-Prot protein existence level 1. Binding protein with a strong affinity to the bleomycin family of antibiotics. Binds to CL990; an antimitotic-antibiotic compound. From Klebsiella pneumoniae.
   3604..3725    +  polyA_signal   SV40 poly(A) signal: SV40 polyadenylation signal
   3798..3814    -  protein_bind   lac operator: The lac repressor binds to the lac operator to inhibit transcription in E. coli. This inhibition can be relieved by adding lactose or isopropyl-β-D-thiogalactopyranoside (IPTG). lac repressor encoded by lacI
   3822..3852    -  promoter       lac promoter: promoter for the E. coli lac operon
   3867..3888    -  protein_bind   CAP binding site: CAP binding activates transcription in the presence of cAMP. E. coli catabolite activator protein
   3901..3993    -  CDS            lacI (fragment): lac repressor; lacI; The lac repressor binds to the lac operator to inhibit transcription in E. coli. This inhibition can be relieved by adding lactose or isopropyl-β-D-thiogalactopyranoside (IPTG).
   4176..4764    -  rep_origin     ori: high-copy-number ColE1/pMB1/pBR322/pUC origin of replication
   4935..5795    -  CDS            AmpR: β-lactamase; bla; confers resistance to ampicillin, carbenicillin, and related antibiotics
   5796..5900    -  promoter       AmpR promoter: bla
