[The description below was written by a language model from this plasmid's Addgene catalogue record and pLannotate feature annotations shown in this document.]
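Description:
ORF18(R74A_K75A)-3xFLAG pCDNA4 is a mammalian expression plasmid of about 5.9 kb built on the pcDNA4/TO backbone. It carries the ORF18 coding sequence (771 bp) from Kaposi's sarcoma-associated herpesvirus (HHV-8), inserted by ligation-independent cloning. In bacteria it is maintained at high copy from a ColE1/pUC-type origin and selected through the β-lactamase (AmpR) gene. An f1 origin is also present. For selection in mammalian cells the backbone provides a Sh ble (BleoR) cassette conferring Zeocin/bleomycin-family resistance. This cassette is driven by the SV40 early promoter, with an adjacent EM7 bacterial promoter, and ends in an SV40 polyadenylation signal.

The ORF18 open reading frame is transcribed from the human CMV immediate-early enhancer and promoter. Directly downstream of the promoter, the annotation picks up short tet operator-containing fragments. These correspond to the tetracycline operator sites of the pcDNA4/TO design: expression is constitutive in ordinary cells and becomes tetracycline-regulatable in cells that supply the Tet repressor. The coding sequence is followed by a backbone-encoded C-terminal 3xFLAG epitope, of which the feature table annotates only a single FLAG fragment, and by the bovine growth hormone polyadenylation signal.

The insert carries two alanine substitutions, arginine 74 and lysine 75. ORF18 is annotated as a UL79-family protein that links viral DNA replication to late gene transcription. The associated study concerns the need for the ORF18–ORF30 interaction in KSHV late gene expression. This mutant therefore most likely served to probe residues important for ORF18 function or binding, with the FLAG tag allowing detection and immunoprecipitation, though the record does not state the phenotype of this particular mutant.
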