Addgene plasmid #129811: ORF18(R74A_K75A)-3xFLAG pCDNA4
Purpose: Expresses KSHV ORF18 (R74A_K75A) with Cterm 3xFLAG tag in mammalian cells
Depositing lab: Britt Glaunsinger. Depositing organization: University of California, Berkeley. Publication: The interaction between ORF18 and ORF30 is required for late gene expression in Kaposi's sarcoma-associated herpesvirus. Castaneda AF, Glaunsinger BA. J Virol. 2018 Oct 10. pii: JVI.01488-18. doi: 10.1128/JVI.01488-18. PubMed 30305361.
Backbone
  Vector backbone: pcDNA4/TO
  Backbone size w/o insert (bp): 5168
  Total vector size (bp): 5928
  Vector type: Mammalian Expression
Growth in bacteria
  Bacterial resistance: Ampicillin, 100 μg/mL
  Growth temperature: 37°C
  Growth strain: DH5alpha
  Copy number: High Copy
Gene/Insert
  Gene/Insert name: ORF18
  Species: Kaposi's sarcoma-associated herpesvirus (HHV-8)
  Insert size (bp): 771
  Mutation: changed Arginine 74 to Alanine and Lysine 75 to Alanine
  Entrez Gene: ORF18 (a.k.a. HHV8GK18_gp22)
  Promoter: CMV
  Tag / fusion protein: 3xFLAG (C terminal on backbone)
  Cloning method: Ligation Independent Cloning
  Sequencing primers: 5′ CGCAAATGGGCGGTAGGCGTG; 3′ TAGAAGGCACAGTCGAGG
Terms and licenses: Academic/Nonprofit Terms; Industry Terms: Not Available to Industry
How to cite: ORF18(R74A_K75A)-3xFLAG pCDNA4 was a gift from Britt Glaunsinger (Addgene plasmid # 129811 ; http://n2t.net/addgene:129811 ; RRID:Addgene_129811)
